>Addgene plasmid #138509 | SaABE8e(TadA V106W) | addgene full sequence | sequence record 274460 | Addgene NGS Result
ATATGCCAAGTACGCCCCCTATTGACGTCAATGACGGTAAATGGCCCGCCTGGCATTATGCCCAGTACAT
GACCTTATGGGACTTTCCTACTTGGCAGTACATCTACGTATTAGTCATCGCTATTACCATGGTGATGCGG
TTTTGGCAGTACATCAATGGGCGTGGATAGCGGTTTGACTCACGGGGATTTCCAAGTCTCCACCCCATTG
ACGTCAATGGGAGTTTGTTTTGGCACCAAAATCAACGGGACTTTCCAAAATGTCGTAACAACTCCGCCCC
ATTGACGCAAATGGGCGGTAGGCGTGTACGGTGGGAGGTCTATATAAGCAGAGCTGGTTTAGTGAACCGT
CAGATCCGCTAGAGATCCGCGGCCGCTAATACGACTCACTATAGGGAGAGCCGCCACCATGAAACGGACA
GCCGACGGAAGCGAGTTCGAGTCACCAAAGAAGAAGCGGAAAGTCTCTGAGGTGGAGTTTTCCCACGAGT
ACTGGATGAGACATGCCCTGACCCTGGCCAAGAGGGCACGGGATGAGAGGGAGGTGCCTGTGGGAGCCGT
GCTGGTGCTGAACAATAGAGTGATCGGCGAGGGCTGGAACAGAGCCATCGGCCTGCACGACCCAACAGCC
CATGCCGAAATTATGGCCCTGAGACAGGGCGGCCTGGTCATGCAGAACTACAGACTGATTGACGCCACCC
TGTACGTGACATTCGAGCCTTGCGTGATGTGCGCCGGCGCCATGATCCACTCTAGGATCGGCCGCGTGGT
GTTTGGATGGAGAAATTCTAAAAGAGGCGCCGCAGGCTCCCTGATGAACGTGCTGAACTACCCCGGCATG
AATCACCGCGTCGAAATTACCGAGGGAATCCTGGCAGATGAATGTGCCGCCCTGCTGTGCGATTTCTATC
GGATGCCTAGACAGGTGTTCAATGCTCAGAAGAAGGCCCAGAGCTCCATCAACTCCGGAGGATCTAGCGG
AGGCTCCTCTGGCTCTGAGACACCTGGCACAAGCGAGAGCGCAACACCTGAAAGCAGCGGGGGCAGCAGC
GGGGGGTCAGGGAAGCGAAATTACATTCTGGGGCTGGCCATTGGCATTACATCAGTGGGCTATGGCATCA
TTGACTACGAGACAAGGGACGTGATCGACGCCGGCGTGAGACTGTTCAAGGAGGCCAACGTGGAGAACAA
TGAGGGCCGGAGATCCAAGAGGGGAGCAAGGCGCCTGAAGCGGAGAAGGCGCCACAGAATCCAGAGAGTG
AAGAAGCTGCTGTTCGATTACAACCTGCTGACCGACCACTCCGAGCTGTCTGGCATCAATCCTTATGAGG
CCAGAGTGAAGGGCCTGTCCCAGAAGCTGTCTGAGGAGGAGTTTAGCGCCGCCCTGCTGCACCTGGCAAA
GAGGAGAGGCGTGCACAACGTGAATGAGGTGGAGGAGGACACCGGCAACGAGCTGTCCACAAAGGAGCAG
ATCAGCCGCAATTCCAAGGCCCTGGAGGAGAAGTATGTGGCCGAGCTGCAGCTGGAGCGGCTGAAGAAGG
ATGGCGAGGTGAGGGGCTCCATCAATCGCTTCAAGACCTCTGACTACGTGAAGGAGGCCAAGCAGCTGCT
GAAGGTGCAGAAGGCCTACCACCAGCTGGATCAGTCCTTTATCGATACATATATCGACCTGCTGGAGACA
AGGCGCACATACTATGAGGGACCAGGAGAGGGCTCTCCCTTCGGCTGGAAGGACATCAAGGAGTGGTACG
AGATGCTGATGGGCCACTGCACCTATTTTCCAGAGGAGCTGAGAAGCGTGAAGTACGCCTATAACGCCGA
TCTGTACAACGCCCTGAATGACCTGAACAACCTGGTCATCACCAGGGATGAGAACGAGAAGCTGGAGTAC
TATGAGAAGTTCCAGATCATCGAGAACGTGTTCAAGCAGAAGAAGAAGCCTACACTGAAGCAGATCGCCA
AGGAGATCCTGGTGAACGAGGAGGACATCAAGGGCTACCGCGTGACCTCCACAGGCAAGCCAGAGTTCAC
CAATCTGAAGGTGTATCACGATATCAAGGACATCACAGCCCGGAAGGAGATCATCGAGAACGCCGAGCTG
CTGGATCAGATCGCCAAGATCCTGACCATCTATCAGAGCTCCGAGGACATCCAGGAGGAGCTGACCAACC
TGAATAGCGAGCTGACACAGGAGGAGATCGAGCAGATCAGCAATCTGAAGGGCTACACCGGCACACACAA
CCTGAGCCTGAAGGCCATCAATCTGATCCTGGATGAGCTGTGGCACACAAACGACAATCAGATCGCCATC
TTTAACCGGCTGAAGCTGGTGCCAAAGAAGGTGGACCTGTCCCAGCAGAAGGAGATCCCAACCACACTGG
TGGACGATTTCATCCTGTCTCCCGTGGTGAAGCGGAGCTTCATCCAGAGCATCAAAGTGATCAACGCCAT
CATCAAGAAGTACGGCCTGCCCAATGATATCATCATCGAGCTGGCCAGGGAGAAGAACTCCAAGGACGCC
CAGAAGATGATCAATGAGATGCAGAAGAGGAACCGCCAGACCAATGAGCGGATCGAGGAGATCATCAGAA
CCACAGGCAAGGAGAACGCCAAGTACCTGATCGAGAAGATCAAGCTGCACGATATGCAGGAGGGCAAGTG
TCTGTATTCTCTGGAGGCCATCCCTCTGGAGGACCTGCTGAACAATCCATTCAACTACGAGGTGGATCAC
ATCATCCCCCGGAGCGTGAGCTTCGACAATTCTTTTAACAATAAGGTGCTGGTGAAGCAGGAGGAGAACA
GCAAGAAGGGCAATAGGACCCCTTTCCAGTACCTGTCTAGCTCCGATTCTAAGATCAGCTACGAGACATT
CAAGAAGCACATCCTGAATCTGGCCAAGGGCAAGGGCCGCATCAGCAAGACCAAGAAGGAGTACCTGCTG
GAGGAGCGGGACATCAACAGATTCTCCGTGCAGAAGGACTTCATCAACCGGAATCTGGTGGACACCAGAT
ACGCCACACGCGGCCTGATGAATCTGCTGCGGTCTTATTTCAGAGTGAACAATCTGGATGTGAAGGTGAA
GAGCATCAACGGCGGCTTCACCTCCTTTCTGCGGAGAAAGTGGAAGTTTAAGAAGGAGCGCAACAAGGGC
TATAAGCACCACGCCGAGGATGCCCTGATCATCGCCAATGCCGACTTCATCTTTAAGGAGTGGAAGAAGC
TGGACAAGGCCAAGAAAGTGATGGAGAACCAGATGTTCGAGGAGAAGCAGGCCGAGAGCATGCCCGAGAT
CGAGACAGAGCAGGAGTACAAGGAGATTTTCATCACACCTCACCAGATCAAGCACATCAAGGACTTCAAG
GACTACAAGTATTCTCACAGGGTGGATAAGAAGCCCAACCGCGAGCTGATCAATGACACCCTGTATAGCA
CACGGAAGGACGATAAGGGCAATACCCTGATCGTGAACAATCTGAACGGCCTGTACGACAAGGATAATGA
CAAGCTGAAGAAGCTGATCAACAAGTCTCCCGAGAAGCTGCTGATGTACCACCACGATCCTCAGACATAT
CAGAAGCTGAAGCTGATCATGGAGCAGTACGGCGACGAGAAGAACCCACTGTATAAGTACTATGAGGAGA
CAGGCAACTACCTGACAAAGTATAGCAAGAAGGATAATGGCCCCGTGATCAAGAAGATCAAGTACTATGG
CAACAAGCTGAATGCCCACCTGGACATCACCGACGATTACCCTAACTCTCGCAATAAGGTGGTGAAGCTG
AGCCTGAAGCCATACCGGTTCGACGTGTACCTGGACAACGGCGTGTATAAGTTTGTGACAGTGAAGAATC
TGGATGTGATCAAGAAGGAGAACTACTATGAGGTGAACAGCAAGTGCTACGAGGAGGCCAAGAAGCTGAA
GAAGATCAGCAACCAGGCCGAGTTCATCGCCTCTTTTTACAACAATGACCTGATCAAGATCAATGGCGAG
CTGTATAGAGTGATCGGCGTGAACAATGATCTGCTGAACAGAATCGAAGTGAATATGATCGACATCACCT
ACAGGGAGTATCTGGAGAACATGAATGATAAGAGGCCCCCTCGCATCATCAAGACCATCGCCTCTAAGAC
ACAGAGCATCAAGAAGTACAGCACAGACATCCTGGGGAACCTGTATGAAGTCAAGAGCAAGAAACATCCT
CAGATTATCAAGAAAGGCTCTGGCGGCTCAAAAAGAACCGCCGACGGCAGCGAATTCGAGCCCAAGAAGA
AGAGGAAAGTCTAACCGGTCATCATCACCATCACCATTGAGTTTAAACCCGCTGATCAGCCTCGACTGTG
CCTTCTAGTTGCCAGCCATCTGTTGTTTGCCCCTCCCCCGTGCCTTCCTTGACCCTGGAAGGTGCCACTC
CCACTGTCCTTTCCTAATAAAATGAGGAAATTGCATCGCATTGTCTGAGTAGGTGTCATTCTATTCTGGG
GGGTGGGGTGGGGCAGGACAGCAAGGGGGAGGATTGGGAAGACAATAGCAGGCATGCTGGGGATGCGGTG
GGCTCTATGGCTTCTGAGGCGGAAAGAACCAGCTGGGGCTCGATACCGTCGACCTCTAGCTAGAGCTTGG
CGTAATCATGGTCATAGCTGTTTCCTGTGTGAAATTGTTATCCGCTCACAATTCCACACAACATACGAGC
CGGAAGCATAAAGTGTAAAGCCTAGGGTGCCTAATGAGTGAGCTAACTCACATTAATTGCGTTGCGCTCA
CTGCCCGCTTTCCAGTCGGGAAACCTGTCGTGCCAGCTGCATTAATGAATCGGCCAACGCGCGGGGAGAG
GCGGTTTGCGTATTGGGCGCTCTTCCGCTTCCTCGCTCACTGACTCGCTGCGCTCGGTCGTTCGGCTGCG
GCGAGCGGTATCAGCTCACTCAAAGGCGGTAATACGGTTATCCACAGAATCAGGGGATAACGCAGGAAAG
AACATGTGAGCAAAAGGCCAGCAAAAGGCCAGGAACCGTAAAAAGGCCGCGTTGCTGGCGTTTTTCCATA
GGCTCCGCCCCCCTGACGAGCATCACAAAAATCGACGCTCAAGTCAGAGGTGGCGAAACCCGACAGGACT
ATAAAGATACCAGGCGTTTCCCCCTGGAAGCTCCCTCGTGCGCTCTCCTGTTCCGACCCTGCCGCTTACC
GGATACCTGTCCGCCTTTCTCCCTTCGGGAAGCGTGGCGCTTTCTCATAGCTCACGCTGTAGGTATCTCA
GTTCGGTGTAGGTCGTTCGCTCCAAGCTGGGCTGTGTGCACGAACCCCCCGTTCAGCCCGACCGCTGCGC
CTTATCCGGTAACTATCGTCTTGAGTCCAACCCGGTAAGACACGACTTATCGCCACTGGCAGCAGCCACT
GGTAACAGGATTAGCAGAGCGAGGTATGTAGGCGGTGCTACAGAGTTCTTGAAGTGGTGGCCTAACTACG
GCTACACTAGAAGAACAGTATTTGGTATCTGCGCTCTGCTGAAGCCAGTTACCTTCGGAAAAAGAGTTGG
TAGCTCTTGATCCGGCAAACAAACCACCGCTGGTAGCGGTGGTTTTTTTGTTTGCAAGCAGCAGATTACG
CGCAGAAAAAAAGGATCTCAAGAAGATCCTTTGATCTTTTCTACGGGGTCTGACACTCAGTGGAACGAAA
ACTCACGTTAAGGGATTTTGGTCATGAGATTATCAAAAAGGATCTTCACCTAGATCCTTTTAAATTAAAA
ATGAAGTTTTAAATCAATCTAAAGTATATATGAGTAAACTTGGTCTGACAGTTACCAATGCTTAATCAGT
GAGGCACCTATCTCAGCGATCTGTCTATTTCGTTCATCCATAGTTGCCTGACTCCCCGTCGTGTAGATAA
CTACGATACGGGAGGGCTTACCATCTGGCCCCAGTGCTGCAATGATACCGCGAGACCCACGCTCACCGGC
TCCAGATTTATCAGCAATAAACCAGCCAGCCGGAAGGGCCGAGCGCAGAAGTGGTCCTGCAACTTTATCC
GCCTCCATCCAGTCTATTAATTGTTGCCGGGAAGCTAGAGTAAGTAGTTCGCCAGTTAATAGTTTGCGCA
ACGTTGTTGCCATTGCTACAGGCATCGTGGTGTCACGCTCGTCGTTTGGTATGGCTTCATTCAGCTCCGG
TTCCCAACGATCAAGGCGAGTTACATGATCCCCCATGTTGTGCAAAAAAGCGGTTAGCTCCTTCGGTCCT
CCGATCGTTGTCAGAAGTAAGTTGGCCGCAGTGTTATCACTCATGGTTATGGCAGCACTGCATAATTCTC
TTACTGTCATGCCATCCGTAAGATGCTTTTCTGTGACTGGTGAGTACTCAACCAAGTCATTCTGAGAATA
GTGTATGCGGCGACCGAGTTGCTCTTGCCCGGCGTCAATACGGGATAATACCGCGCCACATAGCAGAACT
TTAAAAGTGCTCATCATTGGAAAACGTTCTTCGGGGCGAAAACTCTCAAGGATCTTACCGCTGTTGAGAT
CCAGTTCGATGTAACCCACTCGTGCACCCAACTGATCTTCAGCATCTTTTACTTTCACCAGCGTTTCTGG
GTGAGCAAAAACAGGAAGGCAAAATGCCGCAAAAAAGGGAATAAGGGCGACACGGAAATGTTGAATACTC
ATACTCTTCCTTTTTCAATATTATTGAAGCATTTATCAGGGTTATTGTCTCATGAGCGGATACATATTTG
AATGTATTTAGAAAAATAAACAAATAGGGGTTCCGCGCACATTTCCCCGAAAAGTGCCACCTGACGTCGA
CGGATCGGGAGATCGATCTCCCGATCCCCTAGGGTCGACTCTCAGTACAATCTGCTCTGATGCCGCATAG
TTAAGCCAGTATCTGCTCCCTGCTTGTGTGTTGGAGGTCGCTGAGTAGTGCGCGAGCAAAATTTAAGCTA
CAACAAGGCAAGGCTTGACCGACAATTGCATGAAGAATCTGCTTAGGGTTAGGCGTTTTGCGCTGCTTCG
CGATGTACGGGCCAGATATACGCGTTGACATTGATTATTGACTAGTTATTAATAGTAATCAATTACGGGG
TCATTAGTTCATAGCCCATATATTGAGTTCCGCGTTACATAACTTACGGTAAATGGCCCGCCTGGCTGAC
CGCCCAACGACCCCCGCCCATTGACGTCAATAATGACGTATGTTCCCATAGTAACGCCAATAGGGACTTT
CCATTGACGTCAATGGGTGGAGTATTTACGGTAAACTGCCCACTTGGCAGTACATCAAGTGTATC
