[The description below was written by a language model from this plasmid's Addgene catalogue record.]
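Description:
SaABE8e(TadA V106W) is a mammalian expression plasmid encoding an adenine (A-to-G) base editor. It is built on a pCMV backbone carrying a pBR322-type origin of replication for propagation in E. coli, with ampicillin resistance as the bacterial selection marker; the copy number is not recorded. The backbone name implies that expression in mammalian cells is driven by a CMV promoter. No feature table is provided, so other elements such as nuclear localization signals, linkers, the polyadenylation signal or any mammalian selection marker cannot be confirmed from the record.

The insert, ecTadA(8e V106W)-nSaCas9, is a fusion of an evolved E. coli TadA deoxyadenosine deaminase (the TadA-8e variant) to a nickase form of Staphylococcus aureus Cas9. In editors of this type, the Cas9 nickase is directed to a genomic target by a guide RNA, which must be supplied separately because none is listed on this plasmid. Binding exposes a stretch of single-stranded DNA, within which the deaminase converts adenosine to inosine. Inosine is read as guanosine, and nicking of the non-edited strand biases repair toward a permanent A•T to G•C change without a double-strand break. The SaCas9 domain is smaller than the commonly used SpCas9 and recognises a different PAM, giving access to a different set of target sites. The additional V106W substitution in TadA-8e is the defining mutation of this version. It is generally understood to reduce off-target deamination activity, although the record does not state its rationale. The construct is typically used for transient transfection of mammalian cells to install targeted A-to-G point mutations.
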