Addgene plasmid #138509: SaABE8e(TadA V106W)
Purpose: A-to-G base editor
Depositing lab: David Liu. Depositing organization: Broad Institute. Publication: Phage-assisted evolution of an adenine base editor with improved Cas domain compatibility and activity. Richter MF, Zhao KT, Eton E, Lapinaite A, Newby GA, Thuronyi BW, Wilson C, Koblan LW, Zeng J, Bauer DE, Doudna JA, Liu DR. Nat Biotechnol. 2020 Jul;38(7):883-891. doi: 10.1038/s41587-020-0453-z. Epub 2020 Mar 16. PubMed 32433547.
Backbone
  Vector backbone: pCMV with a BR322 origin
  Vector type: Mammalian Expression
Growth in bacteria
  Bacterial resistance: Ampicillin, 100 μg/mL
  Growth temperature: 37°C
  Growth strain: NEB Stable
  Copy number: Unknown
Gene/Insert
  Gene/Insert name: ecTadA(8e V106W)-nSaCas9
  Species: Other
  Mutation: TadA-8e V106W
  Cloning method: Unknown
Terms and licenses: Academic/Nonprofit Terms; Industry Terms: Not Available to Industry
How to cite: SaABE8e(TadA V106W) was a gift from David Liu (Addgene plasmid # 138509 ; http://n2t.net/addgene:138509 ; RRID:Addgene_138509)
